Addgene plasmid #153484: pCEP4-FLAG-Tapasin L18G
Purpose: Mammalian expression of FLAG-tagged Tapasin L18G
Depositing lab: Erik Procko. Depositing organization: University of Illinois at Urbana-Champaign. Publication: TAPBPR promotes antigen loading on MHC-I molecules using a peptide trap. McShan AC, Devlin CA, Morozov GI, Overall SA, Moschidi D, Akella N, Procko E, Sgourakis NG. Nat Commun. 2021 May 26;12(1):3174. doi: 10.1038/s41467-021-23225-6. PubMed 34039964.
Backbone
  Vector backbone: pCEP4
  Backbone manufacturer: Invitrogen
  Backbone size w/o insert (bp): 10381
  Total vector size (bp): 11800
  Vector type: Mammalian Expression
  Selectable markers: Hygromycin
Growth in bacteria
  Bacterial resistance: Ampicillin, 100 μg/mL
  Growth temperature: 37°C
  Growth strain: DH5alpha
  Copy number: High Copy
Gene/Insert
  Gene/Insert name: TAPBP
  Species: H. sapiens (human)
  Insert size (bp): 1419
  Mutation: L18G
  GenBank ID: NP_003181
  Entrez Gene: TAPBP (a.k.a. MHC1D3, NGS17, TAPA, TPN, TPSN)
  Promoter: CMV
  Tag / fusion protein: FLAG (N terminal on insert)
  Cloning method: Restriction Enzyme; 5′ cloning site NheI (not destroyed); 3′ cloning site XhoI (not destroyed)
  Sequencing primers: 5′ CMV_fwd; 3′ EBV_rev
Terms and licenses: Academic/Nonprofit Terms; Industry Terms: Not Available to Industry
How to cite: pCEP4-FLAG-Tapasin L18G was a gift from Erik Procko (Addgene plasmid # 153484 ; http://n2t.net/addgene:153484 ; RRID:Addgene_153484)
