[The description below was written by a language model from this plasmid's Addgene catalogue record and pLannotate feature annotations shown in this document.]
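Description:
pCEP4-FLAG-Tapasin L18G is an 11.8 kb mammalian expression plasmid built on the Invitrogen pCEP4 episomal backbone. In bacteria it is maintained through a high-copy ColE1/pUC-type origin and selected with ampicillin via the β-lactamase gene. In mammalian cells it carries the Epstein-Barr virus oriP origin together with an EBNA1 coding sequence. These two elements allow the plasmid to replicate and persist extrachromosomally in primate cells rather than depending on integration. A hygromycin resistance gene, driven by the HSV thymidine kinase promoter and ended by the HSV TK polyadenylation signal, provides selection for cells that retain the episome. Several short annotated fragments (rop, tet promoter, TcR, SV40 large T, and herpesvirus gL, gH and BRRF2 pieces) appear to be non-functional remnants of the backbone's construction and of sequence flanking the viral elements.

The payload is human TAPBP, encoding tapasin, a component of the MHC class I peptide-loading machinery that bridges class I molecules to the TAP transporter and assists peptide loading. The roughly 1.4 kb insert was cloned between NheI and XhoI sites, both retained. It sits downstream of the CMV immediate-early enhancer and promoter and upstream of an SV40 polyadenylation signal. The record lists an N-terminal FLAG tag on the insert, although the tag is not annotated separately in the feature table. The protein carries an L18G substitution. The stated purpose is mammalian expression of FLAG-tagged tapasin L18G, and the associated study concerns how the tapasin homologue TAPBPR promotes antigen loading on MHC-I through a peptide trap. The record does not state the specific functional effect of the mutation.
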