Features (pLannotate 1.2.2; 19 found; start..end, strand, type, name):
     31..1407    +  CDS            TAPBP: TPSN_HUMAN - Also known as NGS17, TAPA. Experimental evidence at protein level: Swiss-Prot protein existence level 1. Involved in the association of MHC class I with transporter associated with antigen processing (TAP) and in the assembly of MHC class I with peptide (peptide loading). From Homo sapiens (Human).
   1433..1567    -  polyA_signal   SV40 poly(A) signal: SV40 polyadenylation signal
   1590..1672    -  CDS            large T antigen (fragment): large T antigen from SV40 (simian virus 40)
   1675..1715    +  CDS            rop (fragment): Rop protein, which maintains plasmids at low copy number; rop
   2317..4106    -  rep_origin     oriP: Epstein-Barr virus oriP replication origin (Yates et al., 2000)
   4111..4329    -  CDS            gL (fragment): GL_EBVB9 - Experimental evidence at protein level: Swiss-Prot protein existence level 1. The heterodimer glycoprotein H-glycoprotein L is required for the fusion of viral and plasma membranes leading to virus entry into the host cell. Acts as a functional inhibitor of gH and maintains gH in an inhibited form. Upon binding to host integrins, gL dissociates from gH leading to activation of the viral fusion glycoproteins gB and gH. Fusion of EBV with B-lymphocytes requires the additional receptor- binding protein gp42, which forms a complex with gH/gL. The heterodimer gH/gL targets also host EPHA
   4412..6337    -  CDS            EBNA1: Epstein-Barr nuclear antigen 1, also known as EBNA-1 crucial for latent viral infection, and for episomal amplification of vectors containing the oriP origin (Okita et al., 2013)
   6375..6719    -  CDS            BRRF2_EBVB9 (fragment): Protein inferred from homology: Swiss-Prot protein existence level 3. From Epstein-Barr virus (strain B95-8) (HHV-4) (Human herpesvirus 4).
   6722..6745    -  promoter       tet promoter (fragment): E. coli promoter for tetracycline efflux protein gene
   6858..6962    +  promoter       AmpR promoter: bla
   6963..7823    +  CDS            AmpR: β-lactamase; bla; confers resistance to ampicillin, carbenicillin, and related antibiotics
   7994..8582    +  rep_origin     ori: high-copy-number ColE1/pMB1/pBR322/pUC origin of replication
   8772..9116    -  CDS            TcR (fragment): tetracycline efflux protein; tet; confers resistance to tetracycline
   9199..9344    +  promoter       HSV TK promoter: herpes simplex virus thymidine kinase promoter
   9384..10409   +  CDS            HygR: aminoglycoside phosphotransferase from E. coli; aph(4)-Ia; confers resistance to hygromycin
  10474..10522   +  polyA_signal   HSV TK poly(A) signal: herpes simplex virus thymidine kinase polyadenylation signal (Cole and Stacy, 1985)
  10722..10946   +  CDS            gH (fragment): GH_HHV11 - Experimental evidence at protein level: Swiss-Prot protein existence level 1. The heterodimer glycoprotein H-glycoprotein L is required for the fusion of viral and plasma membranes leading to virus entry into the host cell. Following initial binding to host receptor, membrane fusion is mediated by the fusion machinery composed of gB and the heterodimer gH/gL. May also be involved in the fusion between the virion envelope and the outer nuclear membrane during virion morphogenesis. From Human herpesvirus 1 (strain 17) (HHV-1) (Human herpes simplex virus 1).
  11175..11554   +  enhancer       CMV enhancer: human cytomegalovirus immediate early enhancer
  11556..11755   +  promoter       CMV promoter: human cytomegalovirus (CMV) immediate early promoter
>Addgene plasmid #153484 | pCEP4-FLAG-Tapasin L18G | depositor full sequence | sequence record 297153 | pCEP4-FLAG-Tapasin L18G sequence 11800 bps
GCTAGCGCCACCATGGCCGTCATGGCGCCCCGAACCCTCGTCCTGCTACTCTCGGGGGCCCTGGCCCTGA
CCCAGACCTGGGCGGGCTCCGACTACAAGGACGATGATGACAAGGGAGGATCCGGCCCTGCCGTAATCGA
GTGTTGGTTTGTTGAAGACGCTAGTGGTAAAGGGGGCGCTAAACGGCCAGGCGCACTTCTGTTGCGGCAA
GGTCCGGGAGAACCACCTCCACGACCCGACTTGGACCCTGAATTGTACCTCTCTGTACACGACCCAGCTG
GAGCACTCCAAGCTGCTTTCCGACGGTACCCAAGAGGTGCTCCAGCACCGCATTGCGAGATGAGTCGGTT
CGTTCCTTTGCCTGCGAGTGCAAAGTGGGCATCAGGTCTGACACCAGCACAAAACTGTCCACGAGCGCTT
GATGGAGCGTGGCTGATGGTTTCCATAAGCTCTCCGGTGCTTTCACTGTCATCACTGCTCAGGCCACAAC
CTGAACCCCAACAAGAACCCGTACTGATAACAATGGCGACGGTAGTCCTTACGGTCCTTACGCATACACC
AGCACCCAGGGTGCGATTGGGACAAGACGCACTCCTCGACCTTAGCTTTGCGTACATGCCACCAACCTCA
GAGGCGGCTTCCTCTCTTGCACCAGGACCACCACCGTTCGGCCTTGAATGGAGACGACAGCACTTGGGGA
AGGGCCATTTGCTGTTGGCTGCTACCCCAGGGCTGAACGGGCAGATGCCGGCAGCACAAGAGGGAGCCGT
AGCTTTTGCTGCGTGGGATGATGACGAACCATGGGGACCATGGACTGGAAACGGGACTTTCTGGCTGCCA
ACAGTACAGCCCTTTCAAGAAGGAACGTATCTGGCCACCATCCATTTGCCTTATCTGCAAGGCCAGGTCA
CACTTGAACTCGCTGTCTATAAACCGCCTAAGGTGAGTCTCATGCCCGCAACTTTGGCTAGGGCAGCACC
TGGCGAAGCTCCACCTGAATTGCTCTGTTTGGTATCCCATTTCTACCCCAGTGGTGGCCTTGAAGTGGAA
TGGGAACTTAGAGGAGGACCAGGTGGTCGATCTCAGAAAGCTGAAGGGCAGCGATGGCTCTCCGCTCTCA
GGCACCACTCAGACGGATCTGTATCACTGTCAGGGCATTTGCAGCCACCGCCAGTTACCACCGAGCAGCA
TGGAGCTCGGTATGCGTGTCGCATTCACCACCCTAGCCTTCCGGCGTCAGGAAGATCAGCGGAGGTAACA
CTTGAGGTCGCTGGGTTGTCCGGACCCAGCTTGGAGGACAGTGTTGGTCTGTTCCTGTCCGCTTTCCTGT
TGCTGGGTCTGTTTAAGGCACTCGGATGGGCAGCAGTTTATCTCAGCACCTGTAAAGACAGCAAGAAAAA
GGCAGAATAGTAACTCGAGGCCGGCAAGGCCGGATCCAGACATGATAAGATACATTGATGAGTTTGGACA
AACCACAACTAGAATGCAGTGAAAAAAATGCTTTATTTGTGAAATTTGTGATGCTATTGCTTTATTTGTA
ACCATTATAAGCTGCAATAAACAAGTTAACAACAACAATTGCATTCATTTTATGTTTCAGGTTCAGGGGG
AGGTGGGGAGGTTTTTTAAAGCAAGTAAAACCTCTACAAATGTGGTATGGCTGATTATGATCCGGCTGCC
TCGCGCGTTTCGGTGATGACGGTGAAAACCTCTGACACATGCAGCTCCCGGAGACGGTCACAGCTTGTCT
GTAAGCGGATGCCGGGAGCAGACAAGCCCGTCAGGGCGCGTCAGCGGGTGTTGGCGGGTGTCGGGGCGCA
GCCATGACCGGTCGACTCTAGAGCCCCGCCGCCGGACGAACTAAACCTGACTACGGCATCTCTGCCCCTT
CTTCGCTGGTACGAGGAGCGCTTTTGTTTTGTATTCGGGGCAGTGCATGTAATCCCTTCAGTTGGTTGGT
ACAACTTGCCAACTGGGCCCTGTTCCACATGTGACACGGGGGGGGACCAAACACAAAGGGGTTCTCTGAC
TGTAGTTGACATCCTTATAAATGGATGTGCACATTTGCCAACACTGAGTGGCTTTCATCCTGGAGCAGAC
TTTGCATGCTGTGGACTGCAACACAACATTGCCTTTATGTGTAACTCTTGGCTGAAGCTCTTACACCAAT
GCTGGGGGACATGTACCTCCCAGGGGCCCAGGAAGACTACGGGAGGCTACACCAACGTCAATCAGAGGGG
CCTGTGTAGCTACCGATAAGCGGACCCTCAAGAGGGCATTAGCAATAGTGTTTATAAGGCCCCCTTGTTA
ACCCTAAACGGGTAGCATATGCTTCCCGGGTAGTAGTATATACTATCCAGACTAACCCTAATTCAATAGC
ATATGTTACCCAACGGGAAGCATATGCTATCGAATTAGGGTTAGTAAAAGGGTCCTAAGGAACAGCGATA
TCTCCCACCCCATGAGCTGTCACGGTTTTATTTACATGGGGTCAGGATTCCACGAGGGTAGTGAACCATT
TTAGTCACAAGGGCAGTGGCTGAAGATCAAGGAGCGGGCAGTGAACTCTCCTGAATCTTCGCCTGCTTCT
TCATTCTCCTTCGTTTAGCTAATAGAATAACTGCTGAGTTGTGAACAGTAAGGTGTATGTGAGGTGCTCG
AAAACAAGGTTTCAGGTGACGCCCCCAGAATAAAATTTGGACGGGGGGTTCAGTGGTGGCATTGTGCTAT
GACACCAATATAACCCTCACAAACCCCTTGGGCAATAAATACTAGTGTAGGAATGAAACATTCTGAATAT
CTTTAACAATAGAAATCCATGGGGTGGGGACAAGCCGTAAAGACTGGATGTCCATCTCACACGAATTTAT
GGCTATGGGCAACACATAATCCTAGTGCAATATGATACTGGGGTTATTAAGATGTGTCCCAGGCAGGGAC
CAAGACAGGTGAACCATGTTGTTACACTCTATTTGTAACAAGGGGAAAGAGAGTGGACGCCGACAGCAGC
GGACTCCACTGGTTGTCTCTAACACCCCCGAAAATTAAACGGGGCTCCACGCCAATGGGGCCCATAAACA
AAGACAAGTGGCCACTCTTTTTTTTGAAATTGTGGAGTGGGGGCACGCGTCAGCCCCCACACGCCGCCCT
GCGGTTTTGGACTGTAAAATAAGGGTGTAATAACTTGGCTGATTGTAACCCCGCTAACCACTGCGGTCAA
ACCACTTGCCCACAAAACCACTAATGGCACCCCGGGGAATACCTGCATAAGTAGGTGGGCGGGCCAAGAT
AGGGGCGCGATTGCTGCGATCTGGAGGACAAATTACACACACTTGCGCCTGAGCGCCAAGCACAGGGTTG
TTGGTCCTCATATTCACGAGGTCGCTGAGAGCACGGTGGGCTAATGTTGCCATGGGTAGCATATACTACC
CAAATATCTGGATAGCATATGCTATCCTAATCTATATCTGGGTAGCATAGGCTATCCTAATCTATATCTG
GGTAGCATATGCTATCCTAATCTATATCTGGGTAGTATATGCTATCCTAATTTATATCTGGGTAGCATAG
GCTATCCTAATCTATATCTGGGTAGCATATGCTATCCTAATCTATATCTGGGTAGTATATGCTATCCTAA
TCTGTATCCGGGTAGCATATGCTATCCTAATAGAGATTAGGGTAGTATATGCTATCCTAATTTATATCTG
GGTAGCATATACTACCCAAATATCTGGATAGCATATGCTATCCTAATCTATATCTGGGTAGCATATGCTA
TCCTAATCTATATCTGGGTAGCATAGGCTATCCTAATCTATATCTGGGTAGCATATGCTATCCTAATCTA
TATCTGGGTAGTATATGCTATCCTAATTTATATCTGGGTAGCATAGGCTATCCTAATCTATATCTGGGTA
GCATATGCTATCCTAATCTATATCTGGGTAGTATATGCTATCCTAATCTGTATCCGGGTAGCATATGCTA
TCCTCATGCATATACAGTCAGCATATGATACCCAGTAGTAGAGTGGGAGTGCTATCCTTTGCATATGCCG
CCACCTCCCAAGGGGGCGTGAATTTTCGCTGCTTGTCCTTTTCCTGCATGCTGGTTGCTCCCATTCTTAG
GTGAATTTAAGGAGGCCAGGCTAAAGCCGTCGCATGTCTGATTGCTCACCAGGTAAATGTCGCTAATGTT
TTCCAACGCGAGAAGGTGTTGAGCGCGGAGCTGAGTGACGTGACAACATGGGTATGCCCAATTGCCCCAT
GTTGGGAGGACGAAAATGGTGACAAGACAGATGGCCAGAAATACACCAACAGCACGCATGATGTCTACTG
GGGATTTATTCTTTAGTGCGGGGGAATACACGGCTTTTAATACGATTGAGGGCGTCTCCTAACAAGTTAC
ATCACTCCTGCCCTTCCTCACCCTCATCTCCATCACCTCCTTCATCTCCGTCATCTCCGTCATCACCCTC
CGCGGCAGCCCCTTCCACCATAGGTGGAAACCAGGGAGGCAAATCTACTCCATCGTCAAAGCTGCACACA
GTCACCCTGATATTGCAGGTAGGAGCGGGCTTTGTCATAACAAGGTCCTTAATCGCATCCTTCAAAACCT
CAGCAAATATATGAGTTTGTAAAAAGACCATGAAATAACAGACAATGGACTCCCTTAGCGGGCCAGGTTG
TGGGCCGGGTCCAGGGGCCATTCCAAAGGGGAGACGACTCAATGGTGTAAGACGACATTGTGGAATAGCA
AGGGCAGTTCCTCGCCTTAGGTTGTAAAGGGAGGTCTTACTACCTCCATATACGAACACACCGGCGACCC
AAGTTCCTTCGTCGGTAGTCCTTTCTACGTGACTCCTAGCCAGGAGAGCTCTTAAACCTTCTGCAATGTT
CTCAAATTTCGGGTTGGAACCTCCTTGACCACGATGCTTTCCAAACCACCCTCCTTTTTTGCGCCTGCCT
CCATCACCCTGACCCCGGGGTCCAGTGCTTGGGCCTTCTCCTGGGTCATCTGCGGGGCCCTGCTCTATCG
CTCCCGGGGGCACGTCAGGCTCACCATCTGGGCCACCTTCTTGGTGGTATTCAAAATAATCGGCTTCCCC
TACAGGGTGGAAAAATGGCCTTCTACCTGGAGGGGGCCTGCGCGGTGGAGACCCGGATGATGATGACTGA
CTACTGGGACTCCTGGGCCTCTTTTCTCCACGTCCACGACCTCTCCCCCTGGCTCTTTCACGACTTCCCC
CCCTGGCTCTTTCACGTCCTCTACCCCGGCGGCCTCCACTACCTCCTCGACCCCGGCCTCCACTACCTCC
TCGACCCCGGCCTCCACTGCCTCCTCGACCCCGGCCTCCACCTCCTGCTCCTGCCCCTCCTGCTCCTGCC
CCTCCTCCTGCTCCTGCCCCTCCTGCCCCTCCTGCTCCTGCCCCTCCTGCCCCTCCTGCTCCTGCCCCTC
CTGCCCCTCCTGCTCCTGCCCCTCCTGCCCCTCCTCCTGCTCCTGCCCCTCCTGCCCCTCCTCCTGCTCC
TGCCCCTCCTGCCCCTCCTGCTCCTGCCCCTCCTGCCCCTCCTGCTCCTGCCCCTCCTGCCCCTCCTGCT
CCTGCCCCTCCTGCTCCTGCCCCTCCTGCTCCTGCCCCTCCTGCTCCTGCCCCTCCTGCCCCTCCTGCCC
CTCCTCCTGCTCCTGCCCCTCCTGCTCCTGCCCCTCCTGCCCCTCCTGCCCCTCCTGCTCCTGCCCCTCC
TCCTGCTCCTGCCCCTCCTGCCCCTCCTGCCCCTCCTCCTGCTCCTGCCCCTCCTGCCCCTCCTCCTGCT
CCTGCCCCTCCTCCTGCTCCTGCCCCTCCTGCCCCTCCTGCCCCTCCTCCTGCTCCTGCCCCTCCTGCCC
CTCCTCCTGCTCCTGCCCCTCCTCCTGCTCCTGCCCCTCCTGCCCCTCCTGCCCCTCCTCCTGCTCCTGC
CCCTCCTCCTGCTCCTGCCCCTCCTGCCCCTCCTGCCCCTCCTGCCCCTCCTCCTGCTCCTGCCCCTCCT
CCTGCTCCTGCCCCTCCTGCTCCTGCCCCTCCCGCTCCTGCTCCTGCTCCTGTTCCACCGTGGGTCCCTT
TGCAGCCAATGCAACTTGGACGTTTTTGGGGTCTCCGGACACCATCTCTATGTCTTGGCCCTGATCCTGA
GCCGCCCGGGGCTCCTGGTCTTCCGCCTCCTCGTCCTCGTCCTCTTCCCCGTCCTCGTCCATGGTTATCA
CCCCCTCTTCTTTGAGGTCCACTGCCGCCGGAGCCTTCTGGTCCAGATGTGTCTCCCTTCTCTCCTAGGC
CATTTCCAGGTCCTGTACCTGGCCCCTCGTCAGACATGATTCACACTAAAAGAGATCAATAGACATCTTT
ATTAGACGACGCTCAGTGAATACAGGGAGTGCAGACTCCTGCCCCCTCCAACAGCCCCCCCACCCTCATC
CCCTTCATGGTCGCTGTCAGACAGATCCAGGTCTGAAAATTCCCCATCCTCCGAACCATCCTCGTCCTCA
TCACCAATTACTCGCAGCCCGGAAAACTCCCGCTGAACATCCTCAAGATTTGCGTCCTGAGCCTCAAGCC
AGGCCTCAAATTCCTCGTCCCCCTTTTTGCTGGACGGTAGGGATGGGGATTCTCGGGACCCCTCCTCTTC
CTCTTCAAGGTCACCAGACAGAGATGCTACTGGGGCAACGGAAGAAAAGCTGGGTGCGGCCTGTGAGGAT
CAGCTTATCGATGATAAGCTGTCAAACATGAGAATTCTTGAAGACGAAAGGGCCTCGTGATACGCCTATT
TTTATAGGTTAATGTCATGATAATAATGGTTTCTTAGACGTCAGGTGGCACTTTTCGGGGAAATGTGCGC
GGAACCCCTATTTGTTTATTTTTCTAAATACATTCAAATATGTATCCGCTCATGAGACAATAACCCTGAT
AAATGCTTCAATAATATTGAAAAAGGAAGAGTATGAGTATTCAACATTTCCGTGTCGCCCTTATTCCCTT
TTTTGCGGCATTTTGCCTTCCTGTTTTTGCTCACCCAGAAACGCTGGTGAAAGTAAAAGATGCTGAAGAT
CAGTTGGGTGCACGAGTGGGTTACATCGAACTGGATCTCAACAGCGGTAAGATCCTTGAGAGTTTTCGCC
CCGAAGAACGTTTTCCAATGATGAGCACTTTTAAAGTTCTGCTATGTGGCGCGGTATTATCCCGTGTTGA
CGCCGGGCAAGAGCAACTCGGTCGCCGCATACACTATTCTCAGAATGACTTGGTTGAGTACTCACCAGTC
ACAGAAAAGCATCTTACGGATGGCATGACAGTAAGAGAATTATGCAGTGCTGCCATAACCATGAGTGATA
ACACTGCGGCCAACTTACTTCTGACAACGATCGGAGGACCGAAGGAGCTAACCGCTTTTTTGCACAACAT
GGGGGATCATGTAACTCGCCTTGATCGTTGGGAACCGGAGCTGAATGAAGCCATACCAAACGACGAGCGT
GACACCACGATGCCTGCAGCAATGGCAACAACGTTGCGCAAACTATTAACTGGCGAACTACTTACTCTAG
CTTCCCGGCAACAATTAATAGACTGGATGGAGGCGGATAAAGTTGCAGGACCACTTCTGCGCTCGGCCCT
TCCGGCTGGCTGGTTTATTGCTGATAAATCTGGAGCCGGTGAGCGTGGGTCTCGCGGTATCATTGCAGCA
CTGGGGCCAGATGGTAAGCCCTCCCGTATCGTAGTTATCTACACGACGGGGAGTCAGGCAACTATGGATG
AACGAAATAGACAGATCGCTGAGATAGGTGCCTCACTGATTAAGCATTGGTAACTGTCAGACCAAGTTTA
CTCATATATACTTTAGATTGATTTAAAACTTCATTTTTAATTTAAAAGGATCTAGGTGAAGATCCTTTTT
GATAATCTCATGACCAAAATCCCTTAACGTGAGTTTTCGTTCCACTGAGCGTCAGACCCCGTAGAAAAGA
TCAAAGGATCTTCTTGAGATCCTTTTTTTCTGCGCGTAATCTGCTGCTTGCAAACAAAAAAACCACCGCT
ACCAGCGGTGGTTTGTTTGCCGGATCAAGAGCTACCAACTCTTTTTCCGAAGGTAACTGGCTTCAGCAGA
GCGCAGATACCAAATACTGTCCTTCTAGTGTAGCCGTAGTTAGGCCACCACTTCAAGAACTCTGTAGCAC
CGCCTACATACCTCGCTCTGCTAATCCTGTTACCAGTGGCTGCTGCCAGTGGCGATAAGTCGTGTCTTAC
CGGGTTGGACTCAAGACGATAGTTACCGGATAAGGCGCAGCGGTCGGGCTGAACGGGGGGTTCGTGCACA
CAGCCCAGCTTGGAGCGAACGACCTACACCGAACTGAGATACCTACAGCGTGAGCTATGAGAAAGCGCCA
CGCTTCCCGAAGGGAGAAAGGCGGACAGGTATCCGGTAAGCGGCAGGGTCGGAACAGGAGAGCGCACGAG
GGAGCTTCCAGGGGGAAACGCCTGGTATCTTTATAGTCCTGTCGGGTTTCGCCACCTCTGACTTGAGCGT
CGATTTTTGTGATGCTCGTCAGGGGGGCGGAGCCTATGGAAAAACGCCAGCAACGCGGCCTTTTTACGGT
TCCTGGCCTTTTGCTGCGCCGCGTGCGGCTGCTGGAGATGGCGGACGCGATGGATATGTTCTGCCAAGGG
TTGGTTTGCGCATTCACAGTTCTCCGCAAGAATTGATTGGCTCCAATTCTTGGAGTGGTGAATCCGTTAG
CGAGGTGCCGCCGGCTTCCATTCAGGTCGAGGTGGCCCGGCTCCATGCACCGCGACGCAACGCGGGGAGG
CAGACAAGGTATAGGGCGGCGCCTACAATCCATGCCAACCCGTTCCATGTGCTCGCCGAGGCGGCATAAA
TCGCCGTGACGATCAGCGGTCCAGTGATCGAAGTTAGGCTGGTAAGAGCCGCGAGCGATCCTTGAAGCTG
TCCCTGATGGTCGTCATCTACCTGCCTGGACAGCATGGCCTGCAACGCGGGCATCCCGATGCCGCCGGAA
GCGAGAAGAATCATAATGGGGAAGGCCATCCAGCCTCGCGTCGCGAACGCCAGCAAGACGTAGCCCAGCG
CGTCGGCCGCCATGCCCTGCTTCATCCCCGTGGCCCGTTGCTCGCGTTTGCTGGCGGTGTCCCCGGAAGA
AATATATTTGCATGTCTTTAGTTCTATGATGACACAAACCCCGCCCAGCGTCTTGTCATTGGCGAATTCG
AACACGCAGATGCAGTCGGGGCGGCGCGGTCCCAGGTCCACTTCGCATATTAAGGTGACGCGTGTGGCCT
CGAACACCGAGCGACCCTGCAGCGACCCGCTTAACAGCGTCAACAGCGTGCCGCAGATCCCGGGCAATGA
GATATGAAAAAGCCTGAACTCACCGCGACGTCTGTCGAGAAGTTTCTGATCGAAAAGTTCGACAGCGTCT
CCGACCTGATGCAGCTCTCGGAGGGCGAAGAATCTCGTGCTTTCAGCTTCGATGTAGGAGGGCGTGGATA
TGTCCTGCGGGTAAATAGCTGCGCCGATGGTTTCTACAAAGATCGTTATGTTTATCGGCACTTTGCATCG
GCCGCGCTCCCGATTCCGGAAGTGCTTGACATTGGGGAATTCAGCGAGAGCCTGACCTATTGCATCTCCC
GCCGTGCACAGGGTGTCACGTTGCAAGACCTGCCTGAAACCGAACTGCCCGCTGTTCTGCAGCCGGTCGC
GGAGGCCATGGATGCGATCGCTGCGGCCGATCTTAGCCAGACGAGCGGGTTCGGCCCATTCGGACCGCAA
GGAATCGGTCAATACACTACATGGCGTGATTTCATATGCGCGATTGCTGATCCCCATGTGTATCACTGGC
AAACTGTGATGGACGACACCGTCAGTGCGTCCGTCGCGCAGGCTCTCGATGAGCTGATGCTTTGGGCCGA
GGACTGCCCCGAAGTCCGGCACCTCGTGCACGCGGATTTCGGCTCCAACAATGTCCTGACGGACAATGGC
CGCATAACAGCGGTCATTGACTGGAGCGAGGCGATGTTCGGGGATTCCCAATACGAGGTCGCCAACATCT
TCTTCTGGAGGCCGTGGTTGGCTTGTATGGAGCAGCAGACGCGCTACTTCGAGCGGAGGCATCCGGAGCT
TGCAGGATCGCCGCGGCTCCGGGCGTATATGCTCCGCATTGGTCTTGACCAACTCTATCAGAGCTTGGTT
GACGGCAATTTCGATGATGCAGCTTGGGCGCAGGGTCGATGCGACGCAATCGTCCGATCCGGAGCCGGGA
CTGTCGGGCGTACACAAATCGCCCGCAGAAGCGCGGCCGTCTGGACCGATGGCTGTGTAGAAGTACTCGC
CGATAGTGGAAACCGACGCCCCAGCACTCGTCCGAGGGCAAAGGAATAGGGGAGATGGGGGAGGCTAACT
GAAACACGGAAGGAGACAATACCGGAAGGAACCCGCGCTATGACGGCAATAAAAAGACAGAATAAAACGC
ACGGGTGTTGGGTCGTTTGTTCATAAACGCGGGGTTCGGTCCCAGGGCTGGCACTCTGTCGATACCCCAC
CGAGACCCCATTGGGGCCAATACGCCCGCGTTTCTTCCTTTTCCCCACCCCACCCCCCAAGTTCGGGTGA
AGGCCCAGGGCTCGCAGCCAACGTCGGGGCGGCAGGCCCTGCCATAGCCACTGGCCCCGTGGGTTAGGGA
CGGGGTCCCCCATGGGGAATGGTTTATGGTTCGTGGGGGTTATTATTTTGGGCGTTGCGTGGGGTCTGGT
CCACGACTGGACTGAGCAGACAGACCCATGGTTTTTGGATGGCCTGGGCATGGACCGCATGTACTGGCGC
GACACGAACACCGGGCGTCTGTGGCTGCCAAACACCCCCGACCCCCAAAAACCACCGCGCGGATTTCTGG
CGTGCCAAGCTAGTCGACCAATTCTCATGTTTGACAGCTTATCATCGCAGATCCGGGCAACGTTGTTGCA
TTGCTGCAGGCGCAGAACTGGTAGGTATGGAAGATCTATACATTGAATCAATATTGGCAATTAGCCATAT
TAGTCATTGGTTATATAGCATAAATCAATATTGGCTATTGGCCATTGCATACGTTGTATCTATATCATAA
TATGTACATTTATATTGGCTCATGTCCAATATGACCGCCATGTTGACATTGATTATTGACTAGTTATTAA
TAGTAATCAATTACGGGGTCATTAGTTCATAGCCCATATATGGAGTTCCGCGTTACATAACTTACGGTAA
ATGGCCCGCCTGGCTGACCGCCCAACGACCCCCGCCCATTGACGTCAATAATGACGTATGTTCCCATAGT
AACGCCAATAGGGACTTTCCATTGACGTCAATGGGTGGAGTATTTACGGTAAACTGCCCACTTGGCAGTA
CATCAAGTGTATCATATGCCAAGTCCGCCCCCTATTGACGTCAATGACGGTAAATGGCCCGCCTGGCATT
ATGCCCAGTACATGACCTTACGGGACTTTCCTACTTGGCAGTACATCTACGTATTAGTCATCGCTATTAC
CATGGTGATGCGGTTTTGGCAGTACACCAATGGGCGTGGATAGCGGTTTGACTCACGGGGATTTCCAAGT
CTCCACCCCATTGACGTCAATGGGAGTTTGTTTTGGCACCAAAATCAACGGGACTTTCCAAAATGTCGTA
ATAACCCCGCCCCGTTGACGCAAATGGGCGGTAGGCGTGTACGGTGGGAGGTCTATATAAGCAGAGCTCG
TTTAGTGAACCGTCAGATCTCTAGAAGCTGGGTACCAGCT
