>Addgene plasmid #153484 | pCEP4-FLAG-Tapasin L18G | addgene partial sequence | sequence record 327963 | Addgene NGS Result
GAGCAGGAGCGGGAGGGGCAGGAGCAGGAGGGGCAGGAGCAGGAGGAGGGGCAGGAGCAGGAGGAGGGGC
AGGAGCAGGAGGAGGGGCAGGAGCAGGAGGGGCAGGAGCAGGAGGTGGAGGCCGGGGTCGAGGAGGCAGT
GGAGGCCGGGGTCGAGGAGGTAGTGGAGGCCGGGGTCGAGGAGGTAGTGGAGGCCGCCGGGGTAGAGGAC
GTGAAAGAGCCAGGGGGGGAAGTCGTGAAAGAGCCAGGGGGAGAGGTCGTGGACGTGGAGAAAAGAGGCC
CAGGAGTCCCAGTAGTCAGTCATCATCATCCGGGTCTCCACCGCGCAGGCCCCCTCCAGGTAGAAGGCCA
TTTTTCCACCCTGTAGGGGAAGCCGATTATTTTGAATACCACCAAGAAGGTGGCCCAGATGGTGAGCCTG
ACGTGCCCCCGGGAGCGATAGAGCAGGGCCCCGCAGATGACCCAGGAGAAGGCCCAAGCACTGGACCCCG
GGGTCAGGGTGATGGAGGCAGGCGCAAAAAAGGAGGGTGGTTTGGAAAGCATCGTGGTCAAGGAGGTTCC
AACCCGAAATTTGAGAACATTGCAGAAGGTTTAAGAGCTCTCCTGGCTAGGAGTCACGTAGAAAGGACTA
CCGACGAAGGAACTTGGGTCGCCGGTGTGTTCGTATATGGAGGTAGTAAGACCTCCCTTTACAACCTAAG
GCGAGGAACTGCCCTTGCTATTCCACAATGTCGTCTTACACCATTGAGTCGTCTCCCCTTTGGAATGGCC
CCTGGACCCGGCCCACAACCTGGCCCGCTAAGGGAGTCCATTGTCTGTTATTTCATGGTCTTTTTACAAA
CTCATATATTTGCTGAGGTTTTGAAGGATGCGATTAAGGACCTTGTTATGACAAAGCCCGCTCCTACCTG
CAATATCAGGGTGACTGTGTGCAGCTTTGACGATGGAGTAGATTTGCCTCCCTGGTTTCCACCTATGGTG
GAAGGGGCTGCCGCGGAGGGTGATGACGGAGATGACGGAGATGAAGGAGGTGATGGAGATGAGGGTGAGG
AAGGGCAGGAGTGATGTAACTTGTTAGGAGACGCCCTCAATCGTATTAAAAGCCGTGTATTCCCCCGCAC
TAAAGAATAAATCCCCAGTAGACATCATGCGTGCTGTTGGTGTATTTCTGGCCATCTGTCTTGTCACCAT
TTTCGTCCTCCCAACATGGGGCAATTGGGCATACCCATGTTGTCACGTCACTCAGCTCCGCGCTCAACAC
CTTCTCGCGTTGGAAAACATTAGCGACATTTACCTGGTGAGCAATCAGACATGCGACGGCTTTAGCCTGG
CCTCCTTAAATTCACCTAAGAATGGGAGCAACCAGCAGGAAAAGGACAAGCAGCGAAAATTCACGCCCCC
TTGGGAGGTGGCGGCATATGCAAAGGATAGCACTCCCACTCTACTACTGGGTATCATATGCTGACTGTAT
ATGCATGAGGATAGCATATGCTACCCGGATACAGATTAGGATAGCATATACTACCCAGATATAGATTAGG
ATAGCATATGCTACCCAGATATAGATTAGGATAGCCTATGCTACCCAGATATAAATTAGGATAGCATATA
CTACCCAGATATAGATTAGGATAGCATATGCTACCCAGATATAGATTAGGATAGCCTATGCTACCCAGAT
ATAGATTAGGATAGCATATGCTACCCAGATATAGATTAGGATAGCATATGCTATCCAGATATTTGGGTAG
TATATGCTACCCAGATATAAATTAGGATAGCATATACTACCCTAATCTCTATTAGGATAGCATATGCTAC
CCGGATACAGATTAGGATAGCATATACTACCCAGATATAGATTAGGATAGCATATGCTACCCAGATATAG
ATTAGGATAGCCTATGCTACCCAGATATAAATTAGGATAGCATATACTACCCAGATATAGATTAGGATAG
CATATGCTACCCAGATATAGATTAGGATAGCCTATGCTACCCAGATATAGATTAGGATAGCATATGCTAT
CCAGATATTTGGGTAGTATATGCTACCCATGGCAACATTAGCCCACCGTGCTCTCAGCGACCTCGTGAAT
ATGAGGACCAACAACCCTGTGCTTGGCGCTCAGGCGCAAGTGTGTGTAATTTGTCCTCCAGATCGCAGCA
ATCGCGCCCCTATCTTGGCCCGCCCACCTACTTATGCAGGTATTCCCCGGGGTGCCATTAGTGGTTTTGT
GGGCAAGTGGTTTGACCGCAGTGGTTAGCGGGGTTACAATCAGCCAAGTTATTACACCCTTATTTTACAG
TCCAAAACCGCAGGGCGGCGTGTGGGGGCTGACGCGTGCCCCCACTCCACAATTTCAAAAAAAAGAGTGG
CCACTTGTCTTTGTTTATGGGCCCCATTGGCGTGGAGCCCCGTTTAATTTTCGGGGGTGTTAGAGACAAC
CAGTGGAGTCCGCTGCTGTCGGCGTCCACTCTCTTTCCCCTTGTTACAAATAGAGTGTAACAACATGGTT
CACCTGTCTTGGTCCCTGCCTGGGACACATCTTAATAACCCCAGTATCATATTGCACTAGGATTATGTGT
TGCCCATAGCCATAAATTCGTGTGAGATGGACATCCAGTCTTTACGGCTTGTCCCCACCCCATGGATTTC
TATTGTTAAAGATATTCAGAATGTTTCATTCCTACACTAGTATTTATTGCCCAAGGGGTTTGTGAGGGTT
ATATTGGTGTCATAGCACAATGCCACCACTGAACCCCCCGTCCAAATTTTATTCTGGGGGCGTCACCTGA
AACCTTGTTTTCGAGCACCTCACATACACCTTACTGTTCACAACTCAGCAGTTATTCTATTAGCTAAACG
AAGGAGAATGAAGAAGCAGGCGAAGATTCAGGAGAGTTCACTGCCCGCTCCTTGATCTTCAGCCACTGCC
CTTGTGACTAAAATGGTTCACTACCCTCGTGGAATCCTGACCCCATGTAAATAAAACCGTGACAGCTCAT
GGGGTGGGAGATATCGCTGTTCCTTAGGACCCTTTTACTAACCCTAATTCGATAGCATATGCTTCCCGTT
GGGTAACATATGCTATTGAATTAGGGTTAGTCTGGATAGTATATACTACTACCCGGGAAGCATATGCTAC
CCGTTTAGGGTTAACAAGGGGGCCTTATAAACACTATTGCTAATGCCCTCTTGAGGGTCCGCTTATCGGT
AGCTACACAGGCCCCTCTGATTGACGTTGGTGTAGCCTCCCGTAGTCTTCCTGGGCCCCTGGGAGGTACA
TGTCCCCCAGCATTGGTGTAAGAGCTTCAGCCAAGAGTTACACATAAAGGCAATGTTGTGTTGCAGTCCA
CAGACTGCAAAGTCTGCTCCAGGATGAAAGCCACTCAGTGTTGGCAAATGTGCACATCCATTTATAAGGA
TGTCAACTACAGTCAGAGAACCCCTTTGTGTTTGGTCCCCCCCCGTGTCACATGTGGAACAGGGCCCAGT
TGGCAAGTTGTACCAACCAACTGAAGGGATTACATGCACTGCCCCGCGAAGAAGGGGCAGAGATGTCGTA
GTCAGGTTTAGTTCGTCCGGGGCGGGGATCGATCCTCTAGAGTCGACCTCATGGCTGCGCCCCGACACCC
GCCAACACCCGCTGACGCGCCCTGACGGGCTTGTCTGCTCCCGGCATCCGCTTACAGACAAGCTGTGACC
GTCTCCGGGAGCTGCATGTGTCAGAGGTTTTCACCGTCATCACCGAAACGCGCGAGGCAGCCGGATCATA
ATCAGCCATACCACATTTGTAGAGGTTTTACTTGCTTTAAAAAACCTCCCACACCTCCCCCTGAACCTGA
AACATAAAATGAATGCAATTGTTGTTGTTAACTTGTTTATTGCAGCTTATAATGGTTACAAATAAAGCAA
TAGCATCACAAATTTCACAAATAAAGCATTTTTTTCACTGCATTCTAGTTGTGGTTTGTCCAAACTCATC
AATGTATCTTATCATGTCTGGATCCGGCCTTGCCGGCCTCGAGTTACTATTCTGCCTTTTTCTTGCTGTC
TTTACAGGTGCTGAGATAAACTGCTGCCCATCCGAGTGCCTTAAACAGACCCAGCAACAGGAAAGCGGAC
AGGAACAGACCAACACTGTCCTCCAAGCTGGGTCCGGACAACCCAGCGACCTCAAGTGTTACCTCCGCTG
ATCTTCCTGACGCCGGAAGGCTAGGGTGGTGAATGCGACACGCATACCGAGCTCCATGCTGCTCGGTGGT
AACTGGCGGTGGCTGCAAATGCCCTGACAGTGATACAGATCCGTCTGAGTGGTGCCTGAGAGCGGAGAGC
CATCGCTGCCCTTCAGCTTTCTGAGATCGACCACCTGGTCCTCCTCTAAGTTCCCATTCCACTTCAAGGC
CACCACTGGGGTAGAAATGGGATACCAAACAGAGCAATTCAGGTGGAGCTTCGCCAGGTGCTGCCCTAGC
CAAAGTTGCGGGCATGAGACTCACCTTAGGCGGTTTATAGACAGCGAGTTCAAGTGTGACCTGGCCTTGC
AGATAAGGCAAATGGATGGTGGCCAGATACGTTCCTTCTTGAAAGGGCTGTACTGTTGGCAGCCAGAAAG
TCCCGTTTCCAGTCCATGGTCCCCATGGTTCGTCATCATCCCACGCAGCAAAAGCTACGGCTCCCTCTTG
TGCTGCCGGCATCTGCCCGTTCAGCCCTGGGGTAGCAGCCAACAGCAAATGGCCCTTCCCCAAGTGCTGT
CGTCTCCATTCAAGGCCGAACGGTGGTGGTCCTGGTGCAAGAGAGGAAGCCGCCTCTGAGGTTGGTGGCA
TGTACGCAAAGCTAAGGTCGAGGAGTGCGTCTTGTCCCAATCGCACCCTGGGTGCTGGTGTATGCGTAAG
GACCGTAAGGACTACCGTCGCCATTGTTATCAGTACGGGTTCTTGTTGGGGTTCAGGTTGTGGCCTGAGC
AGTGATGACAGTGAAAGCACCGGAGAGCTTATGGAAACCATCAGCCACGCTCCATCAAGCGCTCGTGGAC
AGTTTTGTGCTGGTGTCAGACCTGATGCCCACTTTGCACTCGCAGGCAAAGGAACGAACCGACTCATCTC
GCAATGCGGTGCTGGAGCACCTCTTGGGTACCGTCGGAAAGCAGCTTGGAGTGCTCCAGCTGGGTCGTGT
ACAGAGAGGTACAATTCAGGGTCCAAGTCGGGTCGTGGAGGTGGTTCTCCCGGACCTTGCCGCAACAGAA
GTGCGCCTGGCCGTTTAGCGCCCCCTTTACCACTAGCGTCTTCAACAAACCAACACTCGATTACGGCAGG
GCCGGATCCTCCCTTGTCATCATCGTCCTTGTAGTCGGAGCCCGCCCAGGTCTGGGTCAGGGCCAGGGCC
CCCGAGAGTAGCAGGACGAGGGTTCGGGGCGCCATGACGGCCATGGTGGCGCTAGCAGCTGGTACCCAGC
TTCTAGAGATCTGACGGTTCACTAAACGAGCTCTGCTTATATAGACCTCCCACCGTACACGCCTACCGCC
CATTTGCGTCAACGGGGCGGGGTTATTACGACATTTTGGAAAGTCCCGTTGATTTTGGTGCCAAAACAAA
CTCCCATTGACGTCAATGGGGTGGAGACTTGGAAATCCCCGTGAGTCAAACCGCTATCCACGCCCATTGG
TGTACTGCCAAAACCGCATCACCATGGTAATAGCGATGACTAATACGTAGATGTACTGCCAAGTAGGAAA
GTCCCGTAAGGTCATGTACTGGGCATAATGCCAGGCGGGCCATTTACCGTCATTGACGTCAATAGGGGGC
GGACTTGGCATATGATACACTTGATGTACTGCCAAGTGGGCAGTTTACCGTAAATACTCCACCCATTGAC
GTCAATGGAAAGTCCCTATTGGCGTTACTATGGGAACATACGTCATTATTGACGTCAATGGGCGGGGGTC
GTTGGGCGGTCAGCCAGGCGGGCCATTTACCGTAAGTTATGTAACGCGGAACTCCATATATGGGCTATGA
ACTAATGACCCCGTAATTGATTACTATTAATAACTAGTCAATAATCAATGTCAACATGGCGGTCATATTG
GACATGAGCCAATATAAATGTACATATTATGATATAGATACAACGTATGCAATGGCCAATAGCCAATATT
GATTTATGCTATATAACCAATGACTAATATGGCTAATTGCCAATATTGATTCAATGTATAGATCTTCCAT
ACCTACCAGTTCTGCGCCTGCAGCAATGGCAACAACGTTGCCCGGATCTGCGATGATAAGCTGTCAAACA
TGAGAATTGGTCGACTAGCTTGGCACGCCAGAAATCCGCGCGGTGGTTTTTGGGGGTCGGGGGTGTTTGG
CAGCCACAGACGCCCGGTGTTCGTGTCGCGCCAGTACATGCGGTCCATGCCCAGGCCATCCAAAAACCAT
GGGTCTGTCTGCTCAGTCCAGTCGTGGACCTGACCCCACGCAACGCCCAAAATAATAACCCCCACGAACC
ATAAACCATTCCCCATGGGGGACCCCGTCCCTAACCCACGGGGCCAGTGGCTATGGCAGGGCCTGCCGCC
CCGACGTTGGCTGCGAGCCCTGGGCCTTCACCCGAACTTGGGGGGTGGGGTGGGGAAAAGGAAGAAACGC
GGGCGTATTGGCCCCAATGGGGTCTCGGTGGGGTATCGACAGAGTGCCAGCCCTGGGACCGAACCCCGCG
TTTATGAACAAACGACCCAACACCCGTGCGTTTTATTCTGTCTTTTTATTGCCGTCATAGCGCGGGTTCC
TTCCGGTATTGTCTCCTTCCGTGTTTCAGTTAGCCTCCCCCATCTCCCGATCCGGACGAGTGCTGGGGCG
TCGGTTTCCACTATCGGCGAGTACTTCTACACAGCCATCGGTCCAGACGGCCGCGCTTCTGCGGGCGATT
TGTGTACGCCCGACAGTCCCGGCTCCGGATCGGACGATTGCGTCGCATCGACCCTGCGCCCAAGCTGCAT
CATCGAAATTGCCGTCAACCAAGCTCTGATAGAGTTGGTCAAGACCAATGCGGAGCATATACGCCCGGAG
CCGCGGCGATCCTGCAAGCTCCGGATGCCTCCGCTCGAAGTAGCGCGTCTGCTGCTCCATACAAGCCAAC
CACGGCCTCCAGAAGAAGATGTTGGCGACCTCGTATTGGGAATCCCCGAACATCGCCTCGCTCCAGTCAA
TGACCGCTGTTATGCGGCCATTGTCCGTCAGGACATTGTTGGAGCCGAAATCCGCGTGCACGAGGTGCCG
GACTTCGGGGCAGTCCTCGGCCCAAAGCATCAGCTCATCGAGAGCCTGCGCGACGGACGCACTGACGGTG
TCGTCCATCACAGTTTGCCAGTGATACACATGGGGATCAGCAATCGCGCATATGAAATCACGCCATGTAG
TGTATTGACCGATTCCTTGCGGTCCGAATGGGCCGAACCCGCTCGTCTGGCTAAGATCGGCCGCAGCGAT
CGCATCCATGGCCTCCGCGACCGGCTGCAGAACAGCGGGCAGTTCGGTTTCAGGCAGGTCTTGCAACGTG
ACACCCTGTGCACGGCGGGAGATGCAATAGGTCAGGCTCTCGCTGAATTCCCCAATGTCAAGCACTTCCG
GAATCGGGAGCGCGGCCGATGCAAAGTGCCGATAAACATAACGATCTTTGTAGAAACCATCGGCGCAGCT
ATTTACCCGCAGGACATATCCACGCCCTCCTACATCGAAGCTGAAAGCACGAGATTCTTCGCCCTCCGAG
AGCTGCATCAGGTCGGAGACGCTGTCGAACTTTTCGATCAGAAACTTCTCGACAGACGTCGCGGTGAGTT
CAGGCTTTTTCATATCTCATTGCCCCCCGGGATCTGCGGCACGCTGTTGACGCTGTTAAGCGGGTCGCTG
CAGGGTCGCTCGGTGTTCGAGGCCACACGCGTCACCTTAATATGCGAAGTGGACCTCGGACCGCGCCGCC
CCGACTGCATCTGCGTGTTCGAATTCGCCAATGACAAGACGCTGGGCGGGGTTTGTGTCATCATAGAACT
AAAGACATGCAAATATATTTCTTCCGGGGACACCGCCAGCAAACGCGAGCAACGGGCCACGGGGATGAAG
CAGGGCGGCACCTCGCTAACGGATTCACCACTCCAAGAATTGGAGCCAATCAATTCTTGCGGAGAACTGT
GAATGCGCAAACCAACCCTTGGCAGAACATATCCATCGCGTCCGCCATCTCCAGCAGCCGCACGCGGCGC
ATCTCGGGGCCGACGCGCTGGGCTACGTCTTGCTGGCGTTCGCGACGCGAGGCTGGATGGCCTTCCCCAT
TATGATTCTTCTCGCTTCCGGCGGCATCGGGATGCCCGCGTTGCAGGCCATGCTGTCCAGGCAGGTAGAT
GACGACCATCAGGGACAGCTTCAAGGCCAGCAAAAGGCCAGGAACCGTAAAAAGGCCGCGTTGCTGGCGT
TTTTCCATAGGCTCCGCCCCCCTGACGAGCATCACAAAAATCGACGCTCAAGTCAGAGGTGGCGAAACCC
GACAGGACTATAAAGATACCAGGCGTTTCCCCCTGGAAGCTCCCTCGTGCGCTCTCCTGTTCCGACCCTG
CCGCTTACCGGATACCTGTCCGCCTTTCTCCCTTCGGGAAGCGTGGCGCTTTCTCATAGCTCACGCTGTA
GGTATCTCAGTTCGGTGTAGGTCGTTCGCTCCAAGCTGGGCTGTGTGCACGAACCCCCCGTTCAGCCCGA
CCGCTGCGCCTTATCCGGTAACTATCGTCTTGAGTCCAACCCGGTAAGACACGACTTATCGCCACTGGCA
GCAGCCACTGGTAACAGGATTAGCAGAGCGAGGTATGTAGGCGGTGCTACAGAGTTCTTGAAGTGGTGGC
CTAACTACGGCTACACTAGAAGGACAGTATTTGGTATCTGCGCTCTGCTGAAGCCAGTTACCTTCGGAAA
AAGAGTTGGTAGCTCTTGATCCGGCAAACAAACCACCGCTGGTAGCGGTGGTTTTTTTGTTTGCAAGCAG
CAGATTACGCGCAGAAAAAAAGGATCTCAAGAAGATCCTTTGATCTTTTCTACGGGGTCTGACGCTCAGT
GGAACGAAAACTCACGTTAAGGGATTTTGGTCATGAGATTATCAAAAAGGATCTTCACCTAGATCCTTTT
AAATTAAAAATGAAGTTTTAAATCAATCTAAAGTATATATGAGTAAACTTGGTCTGACAGTTACCAATGC
TTAATCAGTGAGGCACCTATCTCAGCGATCTGTCTATTTCGTTCATCCATAGTTGCCTGACTCCCCGTCG
TGTAGATAACTACGATACGGGAGGGCTTACCATCTGGCCCCAGTGCTGCAATGATACCGCGAGACCCACG
CTCACCGGCTCCAGATTTATCAGCAATAAACCAGCCAGCCGGAAGGGCCGAGCGCAGAAGTGGTCCTGCA
ACTTTATCCGCCTCCATCCAGTCTATTAATTGTTGCCGGGAAGCTAGAGTAAGTAGTTCGCCAGTTAATA
GTTTGCGCAACGTTGTTGCCATTGCTGCAGGCATCGTGGTGTCACGCTCGTCGTTTGGTATGGCTTCATT
CAGCTCCGGTTCCCAACGATCAAGGCGAGTTACATGATCCCCCATGTTGTGCAAAAAAGCGGTTAGCTCC
TTCGGTCCTCCGATCGTTGTCAGAAGTAAGTTGGCCGCAGTGTTATCACTCATGGTTATGGCAGCACTGC
ATAATTCTCTTACTGTCATGCCATCCGTAAGATGCTTTTCTGTGACTGGTGAGTACTCAACCAAGTCATT
CTGAGAATAGTGTATGCGGCGACCGAGTTGCTCTTGCCCGGCGTCAACACGGGATAATACCGCGCCACAT
AGCAGAACTTTAAAAGTGCTCATCATTGGAAAACGTTCTTCGGGGCGAAAACTCTCAAGGATCTTACCGC
TGTTGAGATCCAGTTCGATGTAACCCACTCGTGCACCCAACTGATCTTCAGCATCTTTTACTTTCACCAG
CGTTTCTGGGTGAGCAAAAACAGGAAGGCAAAATGCCGCAAAAAAGGGAATAAGGGCGACACGGAAATGT
TGAATACTCATACTCTTCCTTTTTCAATATTATTGAAGCATTTATCAGGGTTATTGTCTCATGAGCGGAT
ACATATTTGAATGTATTTAGAAAAATAAACAAATAGGGGTTCCGCGCACATTTCCCCGAAAAGTGCCACC
TGACGTCTAAGAAACCATTATTATCATGACATTAACCTATAAAAATAGGCGTATCACGAGGCCCTTTCGT
CTTCAAGAATTCTCATGTTTGACAGCTTATCATCGATAAGCTGATCCTCACAGGCCGCACCCAGCTTTTC
TTCCGTTGCCCCAGTAGCATCTCTGTCTGGTGACCTTGAAGAGGAAGAGGAGGGGTCCCGAGAATCCCCA
TCCCTACCGTCCAGCAAAAAGGGGGACGAGGAATTTGAGGCCTGGCTTGAGGCTCAGGACGCAAATCTTG
AGGATGTTCAGCGGGAGTTTTCCGGGCTGCGAGTAATTGGTGATGAGGACGAGGATGGTTCGGAGGATGG
GGAATTTTCAGACCTGGATCTGTCTGACAGCGACCATGAAGGGGATGAGGGTGGGGGGGCTGTTGGAGGG
GGCAGGAGTCTGCACTCCCTGTATTCACTGAGCGTCGTCTAATAAAGATGTCTATTGATCTCTTTTAGTG
TGAATCATGTCTGACGAGGGGCCAGGTACAGGACCTGGAAATGGCCTAGGAGAGAAGGGAGACACATCTG
GACCAGAAGGCTCCGGCGGCAGTGGACCTCAAAGAAGAGGGGGTGATAACCATGGACGAGGACGGGGAAG
AGGACGAGGACGAGGAGGCGGAAGACCAGGAGCCCCGGGCGGCTCAGGATCAGGGCCAAGACATAGAGAT
GGTGTCCGGAGACCCCAAAAACGTCCAAGTTGCATTGGCTGCAAAGGGACCCACGGTGGAACAGGAGCAG
